>Addgene plasmid #157198 | pD649-HAsp-NOTCH2NLA-COMP5AP-AviTag-9xHis | depositor full sequence | sequence record 303505 | Full Sequence
TTTCAATATTATTGAAGCATTTATCAGGGTTATTGTCTCATGAGCGGATACATATTTGAATGTATTTAGA
AAAATAAACAAATAGGGGTCAGTGTTACAACCAATTAACCAATTCTGAACATTATCGCGAGCCCATTTAT
ACCTGAATATGGCTCATAACACCCCTTGCTCATGACCAAAATCCCTTAACGTGAGTTACGCGCGCGTCGT
TCCACTGAGCGTCAGACCCCGTAGAAAAGATCAAAGGATCTTCTTGAGATCCTTTTTTTCTGCGCGTAAT
CTGCTGCTTGCAAACAAAAAAACCACCGCTACCAGCGGTGGTTTGTTTGCCGGATCAAGAGCTACCAACT
CTTTTTCCGAAGGTAACTGGCTTCAGCAGAGCGCAGATACCAAATACTGTTCTTCTAGTGTAGCCGTAGT
TAGCCCACCACTTCAAGAACTCTGTAGCACCGCCTACATACCTCGCTCTGCTAATCCTGTTACCAGTGGC
TGCTGCCAGTGGCGATAAGTCGTGTCTTACCGGGTTGGACTCAAGACGATAGTTACCGGATAAGGCGCAG
CGGTCGGGCTGAACGGGGGGTTCGTGCACACAGCCCAGCTTGGAGCGAACGACCTACACCGAACTGAGAT
ACCTACAGCGTGAGCTATGAGAAAGCGCCACGCTTCCCGAAGGGAGAAAGGCGGACAGGTATCCGGTAAG
CGGCAGGGTCGGAACAGGAGAGCGCACGAGGGAGCTTCCAGGGGGAAACGCCTGGTATCTTTATAGTCCT
GTCGGGTTTCGCCACCTCTGACTTGAGCGTCGATTTTTGTGATGCTCGTCAGGGGGGCGGAGCCTATGGA
AAAACGCCAGCAACGCGGCCTTTTTACGGTTCCTGGCCTTTTGCTGGCCTTTTGCTCACATGTTCTTTCC
TGCGTTATCCCCTGATTCTGTGGATAACCGTATTACCGCCTTTGAGTGAGCTGATACCGCTCGCCGCAGC
CGAACGACCGAGCGCAGCGAGTCAGTGAGCGAGGAAGCGGAAGGCGAGAGTAGGGAACTGCCAGGCATCA
AACTAAGCAGAAGGCCCCTGACGGATGGCCTTTTTGCGTTTCTACAAACTCTTTCTGTGTTGTAAAACGA
CGGCCAGTCTTAAGCTCGGGCCCCCTGGGCGGTTCTGATAACGAGTAATCGTTAATCCGCAAATAACGTA
AAAACCCGCTTCGGCGGGTTTTTTTATGGGGGGAGTTTAGGGAAAGAGCATTTGTCAGAATATTTAAGGG
CGCCTGTCACTTTGCTTGATATATGAGAATTATTTAACCTTATAAATGAGAAAAAAGCAACGCACTTTAA
ATAAGATACGTTGCTTTTTCGATTGATGAACACCTATAATTAAACTATTCATCTATTATTTATGATTTTT
TGTATATACAATATTTCTAGTTTGTTAAAGAGAATTAAGAAAATAAATCTCGAAAATAATAAAGGGAAAA
TCAGTTTTTGATATCAAAATTATACATGTCAACGATAATACAAAATATAATACAAACTATAAGATGTTAT
CAGTATTTATTATCATTTAGAATAAATTTTGTGTCGCCCTTAATTGTGAGCGGATAACAATTACGAGCTT
CATGCACAGTGGCGTTGACTCAATATTGGCCATTAGCCATATTATTCATTGGTTATATAGCATAAATCAA
TATTGGCTATTGGCCATTGCATACGTTGTATCTATATCATAATATGTACATTTATATTGGCTCATGTCCA
ATATGACCGCCATGTTGGCATTGATTATTGACTAGTTATTAATAGTAATCAATTACGGGGTCATTAGTTC
ATAGCCCATATATGGAGTTCCGCGTTACATAACTTACGGTAAATGGCCCGCCTGGCTGACCGCCCAACGA
CCCCCGCCCATTGACGTCAATAATGACGTATGTTCCCATAGTAACGCCAATAGGGACTTTCCATTGACGT
CAATGGGTGGAGTATTTACGGTAAACTGCCCACTTGGCAGTACATCAAGTGTATCATATGCCAAGTACGC
CCCCTATTGACGTCAATGACGGTAAATGGCCCGCCTGGCATTATGCCCAGTACATGACCTTATGGGACTT
TCCTACTTGGCAGTACATCTACGTATTAGTCATCGCTATTACCATGGTGATGCGGTTTTGGCAGTACATC
AATGGGCGTGGATAGCGGTTTGACTCACGGGGATTTCCAAGTCTCCACCCCATTGACGTCAATGGGAGTT
TGTTTTGGCACCAAAATCAACGGGACTTTCCAAAATGTCGTAACAACTCCGCCCCATTGACGCAAATGGG
CGGTAGGCGTGTACGGTGGGAGGTCTATATAAGCAGAGCTCGTTTAGTGAACCGTCAGATCGCCTGGAGA
CGCCATCCACGCTGTTTTGACCTCCATAGAAGACACCGGGACCGATCCAGCCTCCGCGGCCGGGAACGGT
GCATTGGAACGCGGATTCCCCGTGCCAAGAGTGACGTAAGTACCGCCTATAGAGTCTATAGGCCCACCCC
CTTGGCTTCGTTAGAACGCGGCTACAATTAATACATAACCTTATGTATCATACACATACGATTTAGGTGA
CACTATAGAATAACATCCACTTTGCCTTTCTCTCCACAGGTGTCCACTCCCAGGTCCAACTGCACCTCGG
TTCTATCGAAAACGCGCCTGCTAGCGCCACCATGAAGACCATCATTGCCCTGAGCTACATCTTCTGCCTG
GTGTTCGCTGCGGCCGCCCAACACAGAGATCCCTGCGAGAAGAACAGATGCCAGAACGGCGGAACATGTG
TGGCCCAGGCTATGCTGGGCAAAGCCACATGTAGATGCGCCAGCGGCTTTACCGGCGAGGATTGCCAGTA
CAGCACCAGCCATCCTTGCTTCGTGTCCAGACCTTGCCTGAATGGCGGCACCTGTCACATGCTGAGCAGA
GACACCTACGAGTGTACCTGCCAAGTGGGCTTCACCGGCAAAGAATGCCAGTGGACCGATGCCTGCCTGT
CTCACCCTTGTGCCAATGGCAGCACATGCACCACCGTGGCCAATCAGTTCAGCTGCAAGTGTCTGACCGG
CTTCACAGGCCAGAAATGCGAGACAGACGTGAACGAGTGCGACATCCCTGGACACTGTCAGCATGGCGGA
ACCTGCCTGAATCTGCCTGGCAGCTATCAGTGTCAGTGCCTGCAGGGATTCACCGGCCAGTACTGTGATA
GCCTGTACGTGCCCTGCGCTCCCTCTCCTTGTGTTAACGGTGGCACCTGTAGACAGACCGGCGACTTCAC
CTTCGAGTGCAACTGTCTGCCTGAGACAGTGCGGAGAGGAACCGAGCTGTGGGAGAGAGACAGAGAAGTC
TGGAACGGCAAAGAACACGACGAGAATGGCGCGCCGGAAGATCAAGTTGATCCAAGATTGATTGATGGCA
AGGGCGGATCTCTGGAGGTGCTGTTCCAGGGACCAGGCGGAAGCGGCAATCCCGGCGGCGATCTGGCCCC
CCAGATGCTGCGCGAGCTGCAGGAGACCAATGCCGCCCTGCAGGACGTGCGCGAGCTGCTGCGCCACCGC
GTGAAGGAGATCACCTTCCTGAAGAACACCGTGATGGAGTGCGACGCCTGCGGTATGCAGCCCTCTAGAG
GCTCCGGCTCCATCATCCCAGTTGAGGAGGAGAACCCGGACTTCTGGAACCGCGAGGCAGCCGAGGCCCT
GGGTGCCGCCAAGAAGCTGCAGCCTGCACAGACAGCCGCCAAGAACCTCATCATCTTCCTGGGCGATGGG
ATGGGGGTGTCTACGGTGACAGCTGCCAGGATCCTAAAAGGGCAGAAGAAGGACAAACTGGGGCCTGAGA
TACCCCTGGCCATGGACCGCTTCCCATATGTGGCTCTGTCCAAGACATACAATGTAGACAAACATGTGCC
AGACAGTGGAGCCACAGCCACGGCCTACCTGTGCGGGGTCAAGGGCAACTTCCAGACCATTGGCTTGAGT
GCAGCCGCCCGCTTTAACCAGTGCAACACGACACGCGGCAACGAGGTCATCTCCGTGATGAATCGGGCCA
AGAAAGCAGGGAAGTCAGTGGGAGTGGTAACCACCACACGAGTGCAGCACGCCTCGCCAGCCGGCACCTA
CGCCCACACGGTGAACCGCAACTGGTACTCGGACGCCGACGTGCCTGCCTCGGCCCGCCAGGAGGGGTGC
CAGGACATCGCTACGCAGCTCATCTCCAACATGGACATTGACGTGATCCTAGGTGGAGGCCGAAAGTACA
TGTTTCGCATGGGAACCCCAGACCCTGAGTACCCAGATGACTACAGCCAAGGTGGGACCAGGCTGGACGG
GAAGAATCTGGTGCAGGAATGGCTGGCGAAGCGCCAGGGTGCCCGGTATGTGTGGAACCGCACTGAGCTC
ATGCAGGCTTCCCTGGACCCGTCTGTGACCCATCTCATGGGTCTCTTTGAGCCTGGAGACATGAAATACG
AGATCCACCGAGACTCCACACTGGACCCCTCCCTGATGGAGATGACAGAGGCTGCCCTGCGCCTGCTGAG
CAGGAACCCCCGCGGCTTCTTCCTCTTCGTGGAGGGTGGTCGCATCGACCATGGTCATCATGAAAGCAGG
GCTTACCGGGCACTGACTGAGACGATCATGTTCGACGACGCCATTGAGAGGGCGGGCCAGCTCACCAGCG
AGGAGGACACGCTGAGCCTCGTCACTGCCGACCACTCCCACGTCTTCTCCTTCGGAGGCTACCCCCTGCG
AGGGAGCTCCATCTTCGGGCTGGCCCCTGGCAAGGCCCGGGACAGGAAGGCCTACACGGTCCTCCTATAC
GGAAACGGTCCAGGCTATGTGCTCAAGGACGGCGCCCGGCCGGATGTTACCGAGAGCGAGAGCGGGAGCC
CCGAGTATCGGCAGCAGTCAGCAGTGCCCCTGGACGAAGAGACCCACGCAGGCGAGGACGTGGCGGTGTT
CGCGCGCGGCCCGCAGGCGCACCTGGTTCACGGCGTGCAGGAGCAGACCTTCATAGCGCACGTCATGGCC
TTCGCCGCCTGCCTGGAGCCCTACACCGCCTGCGACCTGGCGCCCCCCGCCGGCACCACCGACGCCGCGC
ACCCGGGTGGCGGAGGACTGAACGACATCTTCGAGGCTCAGAAAATCGAATGGCACGAACATCACCATCA
CCATCACCATCACCATTAAGGCCGGCCTGTAGTCACTGGCACAACGCGTTACCCGGTAAGCCAATCGGGT
ATACACGGTCGTCATACTGCAGACAGGGTTCTTCTACTTTGCAAGATAGTCTTGAGTAGTAAAATAAATA
GATAGAGAAAATCAGCCTCGACTGTGCCTTCTAGTTGCCAGCCATCTGTTGTTTGCCCCTCCCCCGTGCC
TTCCTTGACCCTGGAAGGTGCCACTCCCACTGTCCTTTCCTAATAAAATGAGGAAATTGCATCACAACAC
TCAACCCTATCTCGGTCTATTCTTTTGATTTATAAGGGATTTTGCCGATTTCGGCCTATTGGTTAAAAAA
TGAGCTGATTTAACAAAAATTTAACGCGAATTAATTCTGTGGAATGTGTGTCAGTTAGGGTGTGGAAAGT
CCCCAGGCTCCCCAGCAGGCAGAAGTATGCAAAGCATGCATCTCAATTAGTCAGCAACCAGGTGTGGAAA
GTCCCCAGGCTCCCCAGCAGGCAGAAGTATGCAAAGCATGCATCTCAATTAGTCAGCAACCATAGTCCCG
CCCCTAACTCCGCCCATCCCGCCCCTAACTCCGCCCAGTTCCGCCCATTCTCCGCCCCATGGCTGACTAA
TTTTTTTTATTTATGCAGAGGCCGAGGCCGCCTCTGCCTCTGAGCTATTCCAGAAGTAGTGAGGAGGCTT
TTTTGGAGGCCTAGGCTTTTGCAAAAAGCTCCCGGGAGCTTGTATATCCATTTTCGGATCTGATCAGCAC
GTGTTGACAATTAATCATCGGCATAGTATATCGGCATAGTATAATACGACAAGGTGAGGAACTAAACCAT
GACCGAGTACAAGCCCACGGTGCGCCTCGCCACCCGCGACGACGTCCCCAGGGCCGTACGCACCCTCGCC
GCCGCGTTCGCCGACTACCCCGCCACGCGCCACACCGTCGATCCGGACCGCCACATCGAGCGGGTCACCG
AGCTGCAAGAACTCTTCCTCACGCGCGTCGGGCTCGACATCGGCAAGGTGTGGGTCGCGGACGACGGCGC
CGCGGTGGCGGTCTGGACCACGCCGGAGAGCGTCGAAGCGGGGGCGGTGTTCGCCGAGATCGGCCCGCGC
ATGGCCGAGTTGAGCGGTTCCCGGCTGGCCGCGCAGCAACAGATGGAAGGCCTCCTGGCGCCGCACCGGC
CCAAGGAGCCCGCGTGGTTCCTGGCCACCGTCGGCGTCTCGCCCGACCACCAGGGCAAGGGTCTGGGCAG
CGCCGTCGTGCTCCCCGGAGTGGAGGCGGCCGAGCGCGCCGGGGTGCCCGCCTTCCTGGAGACATCCGCG
CCCCGCAACCTCCCCTTCTACGAGCGGCTCGGCTTCACCGTCACCGCCGACGTCGAGGTGCCCGAAGGAC
CGCGCACCTGGTGCATGACCCGCAAGCCCGGTGCCTGACACGTGCTACGAGATTTCGATTCCACCGCCGC
CTTCTATGAAAGGTTGGGCTTCGGAATCGTTTTCCGGGACGCCGGCTGGATGATCCTCCAGCGCGGGGAT
CTCATGCTGGAGTTCTTCGCCCACCCCAACTTGTTTATTGCAGCTTATAATGGTTACAAATAAAGCAATA
GCATCACAAATTTCACAAATAAAGCATTTTTTTCACTGCATTCTAGTTGTGGTTTGTCCAAACTCATCAA
TGTATCTTATCATGTCTGTATACCGTCGACCTCTAGCTAGAGCTTGGCGTAATCATGGTCATTACCAATG
CTTAATCAGTGAGGCACCTATCTCAGCGATCTGTCTATTTCGTTCATCCATAGTTGCCTGACTCCCCGTC
GTGTAGATAACTACGATACGGGAGGGCTTACCATCTGGCCCCAGCGCTGCGATGATACCGCGAGAACCAC
GCTCACCGGCTCCGGATTTATCAGCAATAAACCAGCCAGCCGGAAGGGCCGAGCGCAGAAGTGGTCCTGC
AACTTTATCCGCCTCCATCCAGTCTATTAATTGTTGCCGGGAAGCTAGAGTAAGTAGTTCGCCAGTTAAT
AGTTTGCGCAACGTTGTTGCCATCGCTACAGGCATCGTGGTGTCACGCTCGTCGTTTGGTATGGCTTCAT
TCAGCTCCGGTTCCCAACGATCAAGGCGAGTTACATGATCCCCCATGTTGTGCAAAAAAGCGGTTAGCTC
CTTCGGTCCTCCGATCGTTGTCAGAAGTAAGTTGGCCGCAGTGTTATCACTCATGGTTATGGCAGCACTG
CATAATTCTCTTACTGTCATGCCATCCGTAAGATGCTTTTCTGTGACTGGTGAGTACTCAACCAAGTCAT
TCTGAGAATAGTGTATGCGGCGACCGAGTTGCTCTTGCCCGGCGTCAATACGGGATAATACCGCGCCACA
TAGCAGAACTTTAAAAGTGCTCATCATTGGAAAACGTTCTTCGGGGCGAAAACTCTCAAGGATCTTACCG
CTGTTGAGATCCAGTTCGATGTAACCCACTCGTGCACCCAACTGATCTTCAGCATCTTTTACTTTCACCA
GCGTTTCTGGGTGAGCAAAAACAGGAAGGCAAAATGCCGCAAAAAAGGGAATAAGGGCGACACGGAAATG
TTGAATACTCATATTCTTCCTT
Features (pLannotate 1.2.2; 24 found; start..end, strand, type, name):
    119..143     -  CDS            KanR (fragment): aminoglycoside phosphotransferase; aph(3')-Ia; confers resistance to kanamycin
    254..842     +  rep_origin     ori: high-copy-number ColE1/pMB1/pBR322/pUC origin of replication
   1067..1084    +  terminator     rrnB T2 terminator (fragment): transcription terminator T2 from the E. coli rrnB gene
   1109..1128    -  CDS            lacZα (fragment): LacZα fragment of β-galactosidase; lacZ fragment
   1584..1600    +  protein_bind   lac operator: The lac repressor binds to the lac operator to inhibit transcription in E. coli. This inhibition can be relieved by adding lactose or isopropyl-β-D-thiogalactopyranoside (IPTG). lac repressor encoded by lacI
   1843..2146    +  enhancer       CMV enhancer: human cytomegalovirus immediate early enhancer
   2147..2350    +  promoter       CMV promoter: human cytomegalovirus (CMV) immediate early promoter
   2486..2529    +  intron         CMV intron (fragment): modified intron A from human cytomegalovirus
   2581..2599    +  promoter       SP6 promoter: promoter for bacteriophage SP6 RNA polymerase
   2603..2640    +  CDS            IgH signal sequence (fragment): signal sequence from the mouse immunoglobulin heavy chain variable region
   2749..3387    +  CDS            NOTCH2NLA (fragment): NT2NA_HUMAN - Also known as N2N From Homo sapiens (Human).
   3484..3663    +  CDS            Comp (fragment): COMP_RAT - Experimental evidence at protein level: Swiss-Prot protein existence level 1. May play a role in the structural integrity of cartilage via its interaction with other extracellular matrix proteins such as the collagens and fibronectin. Can mediate the interaction of chondrocytes with the cartilage extracellular matrix through interaction with cell surface integrin receptors. Could play a role in the pathogenesis of osteoarthritis. Potent suppressor of apoptosis in both primary chondrocytes and transformed cells. Suppresses apoptosis by blocking the activation of caspase-3 and by indu
   3651..5103    +  CDS            SEAP (fragment): secreted alkaline phosphatase from human placenta The natural enzyme has a C-terminal transmembrane sequence that is replaced by a GPI anchor.
   5128..5169    +  CDS            AviTag™ (fragment): peptide tag that allows for enzymatic biotinylation
   5173..5196    +  CDS            8xHis: 8xHis affinity tag
   5342..5453    +  polyA_signal   bGH poly(A) signal: bovine growth hormone polyadenylation signal
   5454..5562    +  rep_origin     f1 ori (fragment): f1 bacteriophage origin of replication; arrow indicates direction of (+) strand synthesis
   5576..5905    +  promoter       SV40 promoter: SV40 enhancer and early promoter
   5953..6000    +  promoter       EM7 promoter: synthetic bacterial promoter&nbsp
   6019..6618    +  CDS            PuroR (fragment): puromycin N-acetyltransferase; pac from Streptomyces; confers resistance to puromycin
   6628..6753    +  CDS            ble (fragment): BLE_KLEPN - Experimental evidence at protein level: Swiss-Prot protein existence level 1. Binding protein with a strong affinity to the bleomycin family of antibiotics. Binds to CL990; an antimitotic-antibiotic compound. From Klebsiella pneumoniae.
   6748..6869    +  polyA_signal   SV40 poly(A) signal: SV40 polyadenylation signal
   6922..7782    -  CDS            AmpR: β-lactamase; bla; confers resistance to ampicillin, carbenicillin, and related antibiotics
   7785..89      -  promoter       AmpR promoter (fragment) (across the origin): bla
