[The description below was written by a language model from this plasmid's Addgene catalogue record and pLannotate feature annotations shown in this document.]
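Description:
pD649-HAsp-NOTCH2NLA-COMP5AP-AviTag-9xHis is a 7,792 bp mammalian expression plasmid built on the pD649 backbone for producing a secreted, tagged form of human NOTCH2NLA (also called N2N or NOTCH2NL). It is maintained in E. coli at high copy through a ColE1/pUC-type origin and selected with ampicillin via the β-lactamase gene. For mammalian cells, an SV40 early promoter (with an adjacent bacterial EM7 promoter) drives a puromycin N-acetyltransferase gene followed by an SV40 poly(A) signal. Short annotated fragments of KanR, lacZα, ble, f1 ori and an rrnB terminator appear to be backbone remnants rather than functional parts. The depositor notes that some plasmids in this collection may carry an IS4-like transposase insertion upstream of the CMV promoter; none is annotated in this feature table.

The expression cassette uses the CMV enhancer and promoter with a fragment of CMV intron A, followed by an SP6 promoter that can serve for in vitro transcription or as a sequencing primer site. The name indicates an HA signal peptide, although the annotation software matched the leader region to an IgH signal sequence fragment. The 639 bp synthesized NOTCH2NLA insert sits between retained NotI and AscI sites and is fused at its C terminus to a rat COMP segment, which pentamerizes through a coiled coil, then human placental alkaline phosphatase, an AviTag for enzymatic biotinylation and a polyhistidine tag (9xHis by name, annotated as 8xHis), ending in a bGH poly(A) signal. The resulting pentameric, enzymatically detectable protein raises binding avidity, suiting it as a probe for weak extracellular interactions, consistent with the associated cell-surface protein interactome screen.
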