Addgene plasmid #157198: pD649-HAsp-NOTCH2NLA-COMP5AP-AviTag-9xHis
Purpose: Mammalian expression of secreted protein fused to COMP5AP-AviTag-9xHis.
Depositing lab: Chris Garcia. Depositing organization: Stanford University. Publication: A Human IgSF Cell-Surface Interactome Reveals a Complex Network of Protein-Protein Interactions. Wojtowicz WM, Vielmetter J, Fernandes RA, Siepe DH, Eastman CL, Chisholm GB, Cox S, Klock H, Anderson PW, Rue SM, Miller JJ, Glaser SM, Bragstad ML, Vance J, Lam AW, Lesley SA, Zinn K, Garcia KC. Cell. 2020 Aug 20;182(4):1027-1043.e17. doi: 10.1016/j.cell.2020.07.025. PubMed 32822567.
Backbone
  Vector backbone: pD649
  Backbone size w/o insert (bp): 7153
  Vector type: Mammalian Expression
Growth in bacteria
  Bacterial resistance: Ampicillin, 100 μg/mL
  Growth temperature: 37°C
  Growth strain: DH5alpha
  Copy number: High Copy
Gene/Insert
  Gene/Insert name: NOTCH2NLA (alt name: NT2NL)
  Species: H. sapiens (human)
  Insert size (bp): 639
  Entrez Gene: NOTCH2NLA (a.k.a. N2N, NOTCH2NL)
  Promoter: CMV/SP6
  Tag / fusion protein: COMP5AP-AviTag-9xHis (C terminal on backbone)
  Cloning method: Restriction Enzyme; 5′ cloning site GCGGCCGC (not destroyed); 3′ cloning site GGCGCGCC (not destroyed)
  Sequencing primers: 5′ ATTTAGGTGACACTATAG; 3′ CGTCGCACTCCATCACGGTG
Resource information
  A portion of this plasmid was derived from a plasmid made by: synthesis by ThermoFisher
Terms and licenses: Academic/Nonprofit Terms; Industry Terms: Not Available to Industry
Depositor comments: Some plasmids in this collection may have an IS4-like element ISVsa5 family transposase upstream of the CMV promoter.
How to cite: pD649-HAsp-NOTCH2NLA-COMP5AP-AviTag-9xHis was a gift from Chris Garcia (Addgene plasmid # 157198 ; http://n2t.net/addgene:157198 ; RRID:Addgene_157198)
