>Addgene plasmid #157198 | pD649-HAsp-NOTCH2NLA-COMP5AP-AviTag-9xHis | depositor partial sequence | sequence record 303506 | insert (secreted protein)
CAACACAGAGATCCCTGCGAGAAGAACAGATGCCAGAACGGCGGAACATGTGTGGCCCAGGCTATGCTGG
GCAAAGCCACATGTAGATGCGCCAGCGGCTTTACCGGCGAGGATTGCCAGTACAGCACCAGCCATCCTTG
CTTCGTGTCCAGACCTTGCCTGAATGGCGGCACCTGTCACATGCTGAGCAGAGACACCTACGAGTGTACC
TGCCAAGTGGGCTTCACCGGCAAAGAATGCCAGTGGACCGATGCCTGCCTGTCTCACCCTTGTGCCAATG
GCAGCACATGCACCACCGTGGCCAATCAGTTCAGCTGCAAGTGTCTGACCGGCTTCACAGGCCAGAAATG
CGAGACAGACGTGAACGAGTGCGACATCCCTGGACACTGTCAGCATGGCGGAACCTGCCTGAATCTGCCT
GGCAGCTATCAGTGTCAGTGCCTGCAGGGATTCACCGGCCAGTACTGTGATAGCCTGTACGTGCCCTGCG
CTCCCTCTCCTTGTGTTAACGGTGGCACCTGTAGACAGACCGGCGACTTCACCTTCGAGTGCAACTGTCT
GCCTGAGACAGTGCGGAGAGGAACCGAGCTGTGGGAGAGAGACAGAGAAGTCTGGAACGGCAAAGAACAC
GACGAGAAT
